Addgene plasmid #127047: pJUMP19-L3S1P51_CT
Purpose: Basic Part CT- C-terminus + Terminator; L3S1P51. C-termini STOP + terminator (synthetic)
Depositing lab: Chris French. Depositing organization: University of Edinburgh. Publication: Joint universal modular plasmids (JUMP): a flexible vector platform for synthetic biology. Valenzuela-Ortega M, French C. Synth Biol (Oxf). 2021 Feb 2;6(1):ysab003. doi: 10.1093/synbio/ysab003. eCollection 2021. PubMed 33623824.
Backbone
  Vector backbone: pJUMP19-Tac
  Backbone manufacturer: Backbone derived from SEVA.
  Vector type: Bacterial Expression, Synthetic Biology
Growth in bacteria
  Bacterial resistance: Ampicillin, 100 μg/mL
  Growth temperature: 37°C
  Growth strain: JM109
  Copy number: Low Copy
Gene/Insert
  Gene/Insert name: Part L3S1P51_CT
  Species: Synthetic
  Mutation: None
  Cloning method: Restriction Enzyme; 5′ cloning site Unknown (unknown if destroyed)
Terms and licenses: Academic/Nonprofit Terms; Industry Terms: Not Available to Industry
Depositor comments: Part sub-domesticated from EcoFlex MoClo toolkit (PMID: 27096716) Please visit https://www.biorxiv.org/content/10.1101/799585v1 for bioRxiv preprint.
How to cite: pJUMP19-L3S1P51_CT was a gift from Chris French (Addgene plasmid # 127047 ; http://n2t.net/addgene:127047 ; RRID:Addgene_127047)
