[The description below was written by a language model from this plasmid's Addgene catalogue record and pLannotate feature annotations shown in this document.]
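Description:
pJUMP19-L3S1P51_CT is a basic-part (level 0) plasmid from the Joint Universal Modular Plasmids (JUMP) platform, a synthetic-biology vector system for bacteria whose backbones are derived from the SEVA collection. It is built on the pJUMP19-Tac backbone and carries a single "CT" position part: a C-terminal module that supplies a stop codon followed by the synthetic transcription terminator L3S1P51. The depositor notes that the part was sub-domesticated from the EcoFlex MoClo toolkit. The part is intended to close off a coding sequence and terminate its transcript when it is combined with promoter, RBS and ORF parts in hierarchical modular assembly. The cloning sites used are not recorded.

The 4,002 nt sequence record shows a pBR322-type replicon: a ColE1/pMB1 origin accompanied by the bom region, the rop gene and an mbeC fragment. The presence of rop agrees with the catalogue's low-copy designation. Selection is by ampicillin through the TEM beta-lactamase gene (bla) with its own promoter, followed by an fd terminator. An incP oriT would allow conjugative mobilisation when transfer functions are supplied in trans.

The automated annotation does not label L3S1P51 itself. The part presumably lies in the short interval bounded by the BioBrick prefix and suffix, downstream of a J23119 promoter fragment, though the table does not confirm this. Immediately after the suffix there is a T7 gene 10 RBS and a GFP-family coding sequence (matched as yEGFP), ending in the lambda t0 terminator. The record does not state what this reporter is for. An rrnB T1 terminator at the far end of the sequence, together with lambda t0, flanks and insulates the cargo region.
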