Features (pLannotate 1.2.2; 15 found; start..end, strand, type, name):
     13..37      +  promoter       J23119(SpeI) promoter (fragment): bacterial promoter (Registry of Standard Biological Parts BBa J23119) modified to end with an SpeI site
    101..122     +  misc_feature   BioBrick prefix: BioBrick prefix for parts that do not start with "ATG"
    235..255     +  misc_feature   BioBrick suffix: universal suffix for all parts
    283..303     +  RBS            RBS: efficient ribosome binding site from bacteriophage T7 gene 10 (Olins and Rangwala, 1989)
    311..1030    +  CDS            yEGFP: yEGFP is a fluorescent protein published in 1997.
   1070..1164    +  terminator     lambda t0 terminator: transcription terminator from phage lambda
   1237..1328    +  promoter       AmpR promoter: bla
   1329..2186    +  CDS            bla: BLAT_ECOLX - Experimental evidence at protein level: Swiss-Prot protein existence level 1. TEM-type are the most prevalent beta-lactamases in enterobacteria; they hydrolyze the beta-lactam bond in susceptible beta-lactam antibiotics, thus conferring resistance to penicillins and cephalosporins. TEM-3 and TEM-4 are capable of hydrolyzing cefotaxime and ceftazidime. TEM-5 is capable of hydrolyzing ceftazidime. TEM-6 is capable of hydrolyzing ceftazidime and aztreonam. TEM-8/CAZ-2, TEM- 16/CAZ-7 and TEM-24/CAZ-6 are markedly active against ceftazidime. IRT- 4 shows resistance to beta-lactamase in
   2193..2232    +  terminator     fd terminator: central terminator from bacteriophage fd (Otsuka and Kunisawa, 1982)
   2379..2487    +  oriT           oriT: incP origin of transfer
   2523..3111    +  rep_origin     ori: high-copy-number ColE1/pMB1/pBR322/pUC origin of replication
   3297..3437    -  misc_feature   bom: basis of mobility region from pBR322
   3539..3730    -  CDS            rop: Rop protein, which maintains plasmids at low copy number; rop
   3771..3881    +  CDS            mbeC (fragment): MBEC_ECOLX - Experimental evidence at protein level: Swiss-Prot protein existence level 1. Required for efficient mobilization of ColE1 plasmid and is thus essential to promote the specific transfer of the plasmid during conjugation. Probably functions by inducing DNA bending, helping the MbeA relaxase to melt the DNA around the nic site and cleave the phosphodiester bond. Binds specifically double-stranded DNA (dsDNA) containing the ColE1 oriT but does not recognize the inverted repeat (IR). From Escherichia coli.
   3910..3996    -  terminator     rrnB T1 terminator: Escherichia coli rrnB; transcription terminator T1 from the E. coli rrnB gene
>Addgene plasmid #127047 | pJUMP19-L3S1P51_CT | addgene full sequence | sequence record 248463 | Addgene NGS Result
TTAATTAAGGAGTTGACGGCTAGCTCAGTCCTAGGTACAGTGCTAGCGTACTTAACTTCTGACTGAGTTG
CACGCTTAACTTCTGACTGAGTTGCACGCTGAATTCGCGGCCGCTTCTAGAGGGTCTGCGATGTTTGGTC
TCTTTCGTGATCGAAAAAAAAAAAAAGGCCTCCCAAATCGGGGGGCCTTTTTTATTGATAACAAAATGTT
CGCTTGAGACCTTTCATCGCGACCTACTAGTAGCGGCCGCTGCAGGGAGTAACTTCTGACTGAGTTGCAT
ACTTGTTTAACTTTAAGAAGGAGATATACAATGGTAGCCCGTAAAGGAGAAGAACTTTTCACTGGAGTTG
TCCCAATTCTTGTTGAATTAGATGGTGATGTTAATGGGCACAAATTTTCTGTCAGTGGAGAGGGTGAAGG
TGATGCAACATACGGAAAACTTACCCTTAAATTTATTTGCACTACTGGAAAACTACCTGTTCCATGGCCA
ACACTTGTCACTACTTTCGGTTATGGTGTTCAATGCTTTGCGAGATACCCAGATCATATGAAACAGCATG
ACTTTTTCAAGAGTGCCATGCCCGAAGGTTATGTACAGGAAAGAACTATATTTTTCAAAGATGACGGGAA
CTACAAGACACGTGCTGAAGTCAAGTTTGAAGGTGATACCCTTGTTAATAGAATCGAGTTAAAAGGTATT
GATTTTAAAGAAGATGGAAACATTCTTGGACACAAATTGGAATACAACTATAACTCACACAATGTATACA
TCATGGCAGACAAACAAAAGAATGGAATCAAAGTTAACTTCAAAATTAGACACAACATTGAAGATGGAAG
CGTTCAACTAGCAGACCATTATCAACAAAATACTCCAATTGGCGATGGCCCTGTCCTTTTACCAGACAAC
CATTACCTGTCCACACAATCTGCCCTTTCGAAAGATCCCAACGAAAAGAGAGATCACATGGTCCTTCTTG
AGTTTGTAACAGCTGCTGGGATTACACATGGCATGGATGAACTATACAAAGGTTCGTAACTTCTGACTGA
GTTGCACGCTCTAGTCTTGGACTCCTGTTGATAGATCCAGTAATGACCTCAGAACTCCATCTGGATTTGT
TCAGAACGCTCGGTTGCCGCCGGGCGTTTTTTATTGGTGAGAATCCAGGGGTCCCCAATAATTACGATTT
AAATTAGTAGCCCGCCTAATGAGCGGGCTTTTTTTTAATTCCCCTATTTGTTTATTTTTCTAAATACATT
CAAATATGTATCCGCTCATGAGACAATAACCCTGATAAATGCTTCAATAATATTGAAAAAGGAAGAGTAT
GAGCATTCAGCATTTTCGTGTGGCGCTGATTCCGTTTTTTGCGGCGTTTTGCCTGCCGGTGTTTGCGCAT
CCGGAAACCCTGGTGAAAGTGAAAGATGCGGAAGATCAACTGGGTGCGCGCGTGGGCTATATTGAACTGG
ATCTGAACAGCGGCAAAATTCTGGAATCTTTTCGTCCGGAAGAACGTTTTCCGATGATGAGCACCTTTAA
AGTGCTGCTGTGCGGTGCGGTTCTGAGCCGTGTGGATGCGGGCCAGGAACAACTGGGCCGTCGTATTCAT
TATAGCCAGAACGATCTGGTGGAATATAGCCCGGTGACCGAAAAACATCTGACCGATGGCATGACCGTGC
GTGAACTGTGCAGCGCGGCGATTACCATGAGCGATAACACCGCGGCGAACCTGCTGCTGACGACCATTGG
CGGTCCGAAAGAACTGACCGCGTTTCTGCATAACATGGGCGATCATGTGACCCGTCTGGATCGTTGGGAA
CCGGAACTGAACGAAGCGATTCCGAACGATGAACGTGATACCACCATGCCGGCAGCAATGGCGACCACCC
TGCGTAAACTGCTGACGGGTGAGCTGCTGACCCTGGCAAGCCGCCAGCAACTGATTGATTGGATGGAAGC
GGATAAAGTGGCGGGTCCGCTGCTGCGTAGCGCGCTGCCGGCTGGCTGGTTTATTGCGGATAAAAGCGGT
GCGGGCGAACGTGGCAGCCGTGGCATTATTGCGGCGCTGGGCCCGGATGGTAAACCGAGCCGTATTGTGG
TGATTTATACCACCGGCAGCCAGGCGACGATGGATGAACGTAACCGTCAGATTGCGGAAATTGGCGCGAG
CCTGATTAAACATTGGTAAACCGATACAATTAAAGGCTCCTTTTGGAGCCTTTTTTTTTGGACGACCCTT
GTCCTTTTCCGCTGCATAACCCTGCTTCGGGGTCATTATAGCGATTTTTTCGGTATATCCATCCTTTTTC
GCACGATATACAGGATTTTGCCAAAGGGTTCGTGTAGACTTTCCTTGGTGTATCCAACGGCGTCAGCCGG
GCAGGATAGGTGAAGTAGGCCCACCCGCGAGCGGGTGTTCCTTCTTCACTGTCCCTTATTCGCACCTGGC
GGTGCTCAACGGGAATCCTGCTCTGCGAGGCTGGCCGTAGGCCGGCCCCGTAGAAAAGATCAAAGGATCT
TCTTGAGATCCTTTTTTTCTGCGCGTAATCTGCTGCTTGCAAACAAAAAAACCACCGCTACCAGCGGTGG
TTTGTTTGCCGGATCAAGAGCTACCAACTCTTTTTCCGAAGGTAACTGGCTTCAGCAGAGCGCAGATACC
AAATACTGTCCTTCTAGTGTAGCCGTAGTTAGGCCACCACTTCAAGAACTCTGTAGCACCGCCTACATAC
CTCGCTCTGCTAATCCTGTTACCAGTGGCTGCTGCCAGTGGCGATAAGTCGTGTCTTACCGGGTTGGACT
CAAGACGATAGTTACCGGATAAGGCGCAGCGGTCGGGCTGAACGGGGGGTTCGTGCACACAGCCCAGCTT
GGAGCGAACGACCTACACCGAACTGAGATACCTACAGCGTGAGCTATGAGAAAGCGCCACGCTTCCCGAA
GGGAGAAAGGCGGACAGGTATCCGGTAAGCGGCAGGGTCGGAACAGGAGAGCGCACGAGGGAGCTTCCAG
GGGGAAACGCCTGGTATCTTTATAGTCCTGTCGGGTTTCGCCACCTCTGACTTGAGCGTCGATTTTTGTG
ATGCTCGTCAGGGGGGCGGAGCCTATGGAAAAACGCCAGCAACGCGGCCTTTTTACGGTTCCTGGCCTTT
TGCTGGCCTTTTGCTCACATGTTCTTTCCTGCGTTATCCCCTGATTCTGTGGATAACCGTATTACCGCCT
TTGAGTGAGCTGATACCGCTCGCCGCAGCCGAACGACCGAGCGCAGCGAGTCAGTGAGCGAGGAAGCGGA
AGAGCGCCTGATGCGGTATTTTCTCCTTACGCATCTGTGCGGTATTTCACACCGCATATGGTGCACTCTC
AGTACAATCTGCTCTGATGCCGCATAGTTAAGCCAGTATACACTCCGCTATCGCTACGTGACTGGGTCAT
GGCTGCGCCCCGACACCCGCCAACACCCGCTGACGCGCCCTGACGGGCTTGTCTGCTCCCGGCATCCGCT
TACAGACAAGCTGTGACAGTCTCCGGGAGCTGCATGTGTCAGAGGTTTTCACCGTCATCACCGAAACGCG
CGAGGCAGCTGCGGTAAAGCTCATCAGCGTGGTCGTGCAGCGATTCACAGATGTCTGCCTGTTCATCCGC
GTCCAGCTCGTTGAGTTTCTCCAGAAGCGTTAATGTCTGGCTTCTGATAAAGCGGGCCATGTTAAGGGCG
GTTTTTTCCTGTTTGGTCACTGATGCCTCCGTGTAAGGGGGATTTCTGTTCATGGGGGTAATGATACCGA
TGAAACGAGAGAGGATGCTCACGATACGGGTTACTGATGATGAACATGCCCGGTTACTGGAACGTTGTGA
GGGTAAACAACTGGCGGTATGGATGCGGCGGGGGCGCGCCCAGCTGTCTAGGGCGGCGGATTTGTCCTAC
TCAGGAGAGCGTTCACCGACAAACAACAGATAAAACGAAAGGCCCAGTCTTTCGACTGAGCCTTTCGTTT
TATTTGATGCCT
